>Addgene plasmid #163474 | AiP1037-pAAV-mscRE13-minBGpromoter-FlpO-WPRE-hGHpA | addgene full sequence | sequence record 325786 | Addgene NGS Result
CCTGCAGGCAGCTGCGCGCTCGCTCGCTCACTGAGGCCGCCCGGGCGTCGGGCGACCTTTGGTCGCCCGG
CCTCAGTGAGCGAGCGAGCGCGCAGAGAGGGAGTGGCCAACTCCATCACTAGGGGTTCCTGCGGCCGCAC
GCGTGTCCCATAGGCAGTTTGTGGCTGAGTGCTGGTCCAGGGGTGAGGAGGTGGGCTATGTTACTGAGGG
TCTCTGGGTGTTAGGAAAACAGGGCCCAGGAGTCTGGCTGCTCGTATGCTGGCCCAGGCTCTTGTTTTTC
TTGAGCTGACTTGCTGGAGAAGTGAGCTAAGTCAGAAACAAAATGCCACATTGCACGCCCACTGAAGTCT
GGGCTCAAGGGAAAGAAGAGAGATTGCCAGAGCGTTAGCTGTTCCCAATCCACTCCTGGACCTTAAGCTG
TCTTGAACAGAGTTGCCAATCAGCTTGGTAGGGACTGGCCTTTGAGGAGGGGAGGGGGTGTAGGCAGGGG
AGGGGGAGAGAAGGGAGCAGTCTGCGCTCCATCTTAATTACCTCATCAGAAACAGCTCCCTTCCCGCAAA
GCTCTGGTGTCTTCTACAAGAGGGTGAGTCTTTGGCTTTACATGTGAACTTGTGCCATTTGCCTGCGTAT
ATAAACATGAAGGGTCGTCTGGGTTCAGAGCTGAAATCTTTCACTTGTGACTTAGCTGGGAAATTCTTGG
CAAGATCAGAATGCAGTGGTAAGGTCTGAGCTCGGGCTGGGCATAAAAGTCAGGGCAGAGCCATCTATTG
CTTACATTTGCTTCTGGCGTGGCCACCATGGCTCCTAAGAAGAAGAGGAAGGTGATGAGCCAGTTCGACA
TCCTGTGCAAGACCCCCCCCAAGGTGCTGGTGCGGCAGTTCGTGGAGAGATTCGAGAGGCCCAGCGGCGA
GAAGATCGCCAGCTGTGCCGCCGAGCTGACCTACCTGTGCTGGATGATCACCCACAACGGCACCGCCATC
AAGAGGGCCACCTTCATGAGCTACAACACCATCATCAGCAACAGCCTGAGCTTCGACATCGTGAACAAGA
GCCTGCAGTTCAAGTACAAGACCCAGAAGGCCACCATCCTGGAGGCCAGCCTGAAGAAGCTGATCCCCGC
CTGGGAGTTCACCATCATCCCTTACAACGGCCAGAAGCACCAGAGCGACATCACCGACATCGTGTCCAGC
CTGCAGCTGCAGTTCGAGAGCAGCGAGGAGGCCGACAAGGGCAACAGCCACAGCAAGAAGATGCTGAAGG
CCCTGCTGTCCGAGGGCGAGAGCATCTGGGAGATCACCGAGAAGATCCTGAACAGCTTCGAGTACACCAG
CAGGTTCACCAAGACCAAGACCCTGTACCAGTTCCTGTTCCTGGCCACATTCATCAACTGCGGCAGGTTC
AGCGACATCAAGAACGTGGACCCCAAGAGCTTCAAGCTGGTGCAGAACAAGTACCTGGGCGTGATCATTC
AGTGCCTGGTGACCGAGACCAAGACAAGCGTGTCCAGGCACATCTACTTTTTCAGCGCCAGAGGCAGGAT
CGACCCCCTGGTGTACCTGGACGAGTTCCTGAGGAACAGCGAGCCCGTGCTGAAGAGAGTGAACAGGACC
GGCAACAGCAGCAGCAACAAGCAGGAGTACCAGCTGCTGAAGGACAACCTGGTGCGCAGCTACAACAAGG
CCCTGAAGAAGAACGCCCCCTACCCCATCTTCGCTATCAAGAACGGCCCTAAGAGCCACATCGGCAGGCA
CCTGATGACCAGCTTTCTGAGCATGAAGGGCCTGACCGAGCTGACAAACGTGGTGGGCAACTGGAGCGAC
AAGAGGGCCTCCGCCGTGGCCAGGACCACCTACACCCACCAGATCACCGCCATCCCCGACCACTACTTCG
CCCTGGTGTCCAGGTACTACGCCTACGACCCCATCAGCAAGGAGATGATCGCCCTGAAGGACGAGACCAA
CCCCATCGAGGAGTGGCAGCACATCGAGCAGCTGAAGGGCAGCGCCGAGGGCAGCATCAGATACCCCGCC
TGGAACGGCATCATCAGCCAGGAGGTGCTGGACTACCTGAGCAGCTACATCAACAGGCGGATCTGAGAAT
TCGATATCAAGCTTATCGATAATCAACCTCTGGATTACAAAATTTGTGAAAGATTGACTGGTATTCTTAA
CTATGTTGCTCCTTTTACGCTATGTGGATACGCTGCTTTAATGCCTTTGTATCATGCTATTGCTTCCCGT
ATGGCTTTCATTTTCTCCTCCTTGTATAAATCCTGGTTGCTGTCTCTTTATGAGGAGTTGTGGCCCGTTG
TCAGGCAACGTGGCGTGGTGTGCACTGTGTTTGCTGACGCAACCCCCACTGGTTGGGGCATTGCCACCAC
CTGTCAGCTCCTTTCCGGGACTTTCGCTTTCCCCCTCCCTATTGCCACGGCGGAACTCATCGCCGCCTGC
CTTGCCCGCTGCTGGACAGGGGCTCGGCTGTTGGGCACTGACAATTCCGTGGTGTTGTCGGGGAAATCAT
CGTCCTTTCCTTGGCTGCTCGCCTATGTTGCCACCTGGATTCTGCGCGGGACGTCCTTCTGCTACGTCCC
TTCGGCCCTCAATCCAGCGGACCTTCCTTCCCGCGGCCTGCTGCCGGCTCTGCGGCCTCTTCCGCGTCTT
CGCCTTCGCCCTCAGACGAGTCGGATCTCCCTTTGGGCCGCCTCCCCGCATCGATACCGAGCGCTGCTCG
AGAGATCTACGGGTGGCATCCCTGTGACCCCTCCCCAGTGCCTCTCCTGGCCCTGGAAGTTGCCACTCCA
GTGCCCACCAGCCTTGTCCTAATAAAATTAAGTTGCATCATTTTGTCTGACTAGGTGTCCTTCTATAATA
TTATGGGGTGGAGGGGGGTGGTATGGAGCAAGGGGCAAGTTGGGAAGACAACCTGTAGGGCCTGCGGGGT
CTATTGGGAACCAAGCTGGAGTGCAGTGGCACAATCTTGGCTCACTGCAATCTCCGCCTCCTGGGTTCAA
GCGATTCTCCTGCCTCAGCCTCCCGAGTTGTTGGGATTCCAGGCATGCATGACCAGGCTCAGCTAATTTT
TGTTTTTTTGGTAGAGACGGGGTTTCACCATATTGGCCAGGCTGGTCTCCAACTCCTAATCTCAGGTGAT
CTACCCACCTTGGCCTCCCAAATTGCTGGGATTACAGGCGTGAACCACTGCTCCCTTCCCTGTCCTTCTG
ATTTTGTAGGTAACCACGTGCGGACCGAGCGGCCGCAGGAACCCCTAGTGATGGAGTTGGCCACTCCCTC
TCTGCGCGCTCGCTCGCTCACTGAGGCCGGGCGACCAAAGGTCGCCCGACGCCCGGGCTTTGCCCGGGCG
GCCTCAGTGAGCGAGCGAGCGCGCAGCTGCCTGCAGGGGCGCCTGATGCGGTATTTTCTCCTTACGCATC
TGTGCGGTATTTCACACCGCATA
[95 nt withheld, positions 3454-3548]
T
[46 nt withheld, positions 3550-3595]
C
[141 nt withheld, positions 3597-3737]
CCTTTGACGTTGGAGTCCACGTTCTTT
[37 nt withheld, positions 3765-3801]
ACTCTATCTCGGGCTATTCTTTTGATTTATAAGGGATTTTGCCGATTTCGGTCTATTGGTTAAAAAATGA
GCTGATTTAACAAAAATTTAACGCGAATTTTAACAAAATATTAACGTTTACAATTTTATGGTGCACTCTC
AGTACAATCTGCTCTGATGCCGCATAGTTAAGCCAGCCCCGACACCCGCCAACACCCGCTGACGCGCCCT
GACGGGCTTGTCTGCTCCCGGCATCCGCTTACAGACAAGCTGTGACCGTCTCCGGGAGCTGCATGTGTCA
GAGGTTTTCACCGTCATCACCGAAACGCGCGAGACGAAAGGGCCTCGTGATACGCCTATTTTTATAGGTT
AATGTCATGATAATAATGGTTTCTTAGACGTCAGGTGGCACTTTTCGGGGAAATGTGCGCGGAACCCCTA
TTTGTTTATTTTTCTAAATACATTCAAATATGTATCCGCTCATGAGACAATAACCCTGATAAATGCTTCA
ATAATATTGAAAAAGGAAGAGTATGAGTATTCAACATTTCCGTGTCGCCCTTATTCCCTTTTTTGCGGCA
TTTTGCCTTCCTGTTTTTGCTCACCCAGAAACGCTGGTGAAAGTAAAAGATGCTGAAGATCAGTTGGGTG
CACGAGTGGGTTACATCGAACTGGATCTCAACAGCGGTAAGATCCTTGAGAGTTTTCGCCCCGAAGAACG
TTTTCCAATGATGAGCACTTTTAAAGTTCTGCTATGTGGCGCGGTATTATCCCGTATTGACGCCGGGCAA
GAGCAACTCGGTCGCCGCATACACTATTCTCAGAATGACTTGGTTGAGTACTCACCAGTCACAGAAAAGC
ATCTTACGGATGGCATGACAGTAAGAGAATTATGCAGTGCTGCCATAACCATGAGTGATAACACTGCGGC
CAACTTACTTCTGACAACGATCGGAGGACCGAAGGAGCTAACCGCTTTTTTGCACAACATGGGGGATCAT
GTAACTCGCCTTGATCGTTGGGAACCGGAGCTGAATGAAGCCATACCAAACGACGAGCGTGACACCACGA
TGCCTGTAGCAATGGCAACAACGTTGCGCAAACTATTAACTGGCGAACTACTTACTCTAGCTTCCCGGCA
ACAATTAATAGACTGGATGGAGGCGGATAAAGTTGCAGGACCACTTCTGCGCTCGGCCCTTCCGGCTGGC
TGGTTTATTGCTGATAAATCTGGAGCCGGTGAGCGTGGGTCTCGCGGTATCATTGCAGCACTGGGGCCAG
ATGGTAAGCCCTCCCGTATCGTAGTTATCTACACGACGGGGAGTCAGGCAACTATGGATGAACGAAATAG
ACAGATCGCTGAGATAGGTGCCTCACTGATTAAGCATTGGTAACTGTCAGACCAAGTTTACTCATATATA
CTTTAGATTGATTTAAAACTTCATTTTTAATTTAAAAGGATCTAGGTGAAGATCCTTTTTGATAATCTCA
TGACCAAAATCCCTTAACGTGAGTTTTCGTTCCACTGAGCGTCAGACCCCGTAGAAAAGATCAAAGGATC
TTCTTGAGATCCTTTTTTTCTGCGCGTAATCTGCTGCTTGCAAACAAAAAAACCACCGCTACCAGCGGTG
GTTTGTTTGCCGGATCAAGAGCTACCAACTCTTTTTCCGAAGGTAACTGGCTTCAGCAGAGCGCAGATAC
CAAATACTGTTCTTCTAGTGTAGCCGTAGTTAGGCCACCACTTCAAGAACTCTGTAGCACCGCCTACATA
CCTCGCTCTGCTAATCCTGTTACCAGTGGCTGCTGCCAGTGGCGATAAGTCGTGTCTTACCGGGTTGGAC
TCAAGACGATAGTTACCGGATAAGGCGCAGCGGTCGGGCTGAACGGGGGGTTCGTGCACACAGCCCAGCT
TGGAGCGAACGACCTACACCGAACTGAGATACCTACAGCGTGAGCTATGAGAAAGCGCCACGCTTCCCGA
AGGGAGAAAGGCGGACAGGTATCCGGTAAGCGGCAGGGTCGGAACAGGAGAGCGCACGAGGGAGCTTCCA
GGGGGAAACGCCTGGTATCTTTATAGTCCTGTCGGGTTTCGCCACCTCTGACTTGAGCGTCGATTTTTGT
GATGCTCGTCAGGGGGGCGGAGCCTATGGAAAAACGCCAGCAACGCGGCCTTTTTACGGTTCCTGGCCTT
TTGCTGGCCTTTTGCTCACATGT
Features (pLannotate 1.2.2; 14 found; start..end, strand, type, name):
     12..39      +  repeat_region  AAV2 ITR (fragment): inverted terminal repeat of adeno-associated virus serotype 2 inverted
     68..95      +  repeat_region  AAV2 ITR (fragment): inverted terminal repeat of adeno-associated virus serotype 2 inverted
    798..2096    +  CDS            FLPo: nuclear-targeted site-specific recombinase FLPo is a mouse codon-optimized fusion between the SV40 nuclear localization signal and a thermostable version of the Saccharomyces cerevisiae site-specific recombinase FLP. Recombination occurs at FRT sequences.
   2097..2121    +  misc_feature   MCS (fragment): pBluescript multiple cloning site
   2121..2709    +  misc_feature   WPRE: woodchuck hepatitis virus posttranscriptional regulatory element
   2741..3217    +  polyA_signal   hGH poly(A) signal: human growth hormone polyadenylation signal
   3257..3397    +  repeat_region  AAV2 ITR: inverted terminal repeat of adeno-associated virus serotype 2 inverted
   3402..3453    -  misc_feature   bom (fragment): basis of mobility region from pBR322
   3472..3927    +  rep_origin     f1 ori (sequence partly withheld): f1 bacteriophage origin of replication; arrow indicates direction of (+) strand synthesis
   3928..3977    -  misc_feature   bom (fragment): basis of mobility region from pBR322
   4079..4114    -  CDS            rop (fragment): Rop protein, which maintains plasmids at low copy number; rop
   4209..4313    +  promoter       AmpR promoter: bla
   4314..5174    +  CDS            AmpR: β-lactamase; bla; confers resistance to ampicillin, carbenicillin, and related antibiotics
   5345..5933    +  rep_origin     ori: high-copy-number ColE1/pMB1/pBR322/pUC origin of replication
