[The description below was written by a language model from this plasmid's Addgene catalogue record and pLannotate feature annotations shown in this document.]
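Description:
AiP1037-pAAV-mscRE13-minBGpromoter-FlpO-WPRE-hGHpA is an AAV transfer plasmid of about 6 kb, built for packaging a recombinant adeno-associated virus that directly expresses FlpO recombinase. It is derived from a sister vector carrying a different enhancer (mscRE4). In bacteria it is maintained through a high-copy ColE1/pUC-type origin and selected with ampicillin via the bla gene. An f1 phage origin is also present in the backbone. The annotated sequence shows a complete AAV2 inverted terminal repeat downstream of the cassette, while the upstream ITR is detected only as short fragments. This is a common outcome when these structured repeats are sequenced and annotated, but it could also reflect a partial deletion.

Between the ITRs, the enhancer element mscRE13 (alias AiE2013m) is placed ahead of a minimal beta-globin promoter. Neither element is annotated in the feature table, but both presumably occupy the unannotated region upstream of the coding sequence. A minimal promoter has little activity on its own, so transcription should depend largely on the enhancer, restricting expression to the cells where that enhancer is active. The record does not state which cell population mscRE13 targets. The payload is FlpO, a mouse codon-optimized, thermostable Flp recombinase fused to an SV40 nuclear localization signal, which recombines FRT sites. It is followed by a WPRE to boost transcript stability and expression, and by the human growth hormone polyadenylation signal.

The associated publication concerns enhancer viruses for combinatorial labeling of specific cell subclasses. This fits use of the virus to deliver Flp to enhancer-defined cells, where it would switch on Flp-dependent reporters or effectors, alone or in combination with other recombinase-based tools.
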