Addgene plasmid #163474: AiP1037-pAAV-mscRE13-minBGpromoter-FlpO-WPRE-hGHpA
Purpose: Direct-expressing FlpO AAV Virus. Alias: AiP1037 - pAAV-AiE2013m-minBG-FlpO-WPRE-HGHpA
Depositing lab: Allen Institute for Brain Science & Bosiljka Tasic. Depositing organization: Allen Institute. Publication: Enhancer viruses for combinatorial cell-subclass-specific labeling. Graybuck LT, Daigle TL, Sedeno-Cortes AE, Walker M, Kalmbach B, Lenz GH, Morin E, Nguyen TN, Garren E, Bendrick JL, Kim TK, Zhou T, Mortrud M, Yao S, Siverts LA, Larsen R, Gore BB, Szelenyi ER, Trader C, Balaram P, van Velthoven CTJ, Chiang M, Mich JK, Dee N, Goldy J, Cetin AH, Smith K, Way SW, Esposito L, Yao Z, Gradinaru V, Sunkin SM, Lein E, Levi BP, Ting JT, Zeng H, Tasic B. Neuron. 2021 Mar 23. pii: S0896-6273(21)00159-8. doi: 10.1016/j.neuron.2021.03.011. PubMed 33789083.
Backbone
  Vector backbone: pAAV-mscRE4-minBGpromoter-FlpO-WPRE-hGHpA
  Backbone manufacturer: Allen Institute
  Vector type: AAV
Growth in bacteria
  Bacterial resistance: Ampicillin, 100 μg/mL
  Growth temperature: 37°C
  Growth strain: NEB Stable
  Copy number: High Copy
Gene/Insert
  Gene/Insert name: FlpO
  Species: Synthetic
  Insert size (bp): 1296
  Promoter: Beta Globin minimal promoter
  Cloning method: Restriction Enzyme; 5′ cloning site Mlul (not destroyed); 3′ cloning site SacI (not destroyed)
  Sequencing primers: 5′ CACCACCTGTCAGCTCCTTT; 3′ AAGGGAGATCCGACTCGTCT
Terms and licenses: Academic/Nonprofit Terms; Industry Terms: Not Available to Industry
Depositor comments: Funded by BRAIN initiative.
How to cite: AiP1037-pAAV-mscRE13-minBGpromoter-FlpO-WPRE-hGHpA was a gift from Allen Institute for Brain Science & Bosiljka Tasic (Addgene plasmid # 163474 ; http://n2t.net/addgene:163474 ; RRID:Addgene_163474)
